>Addgene plasmid #136638 | pCB6-HAOccludin | addgene full sequence | sequence record 271724 | Addgene NGS Result
GACATTGATTATTGACTAGTTATTAATAGTAATCAATTACGGGGTCATTAGTTCATAGCCCATATATGGA
GTTCCGCGTTACATAACTTACGGTAAATGGCCCGCCTGGCTGACCGCCCAACGACCCCCGCCCATTGACG
TCAATAATGACGTATGTTCCCATAGTAACGCCAATAGGGACTTTCCATTGACGTCAATGGGTGGAGTATT
TACGGTAAACTGCCCACTTGGCAGTACATCAAGTGTATCATATGCCAAGTCCGCCCCCTATTGACGTCAA
TGACGGTAAATGGCCCGCCTGGCATTATGCCCAGTACATGACCTTACGGGACTTTCCTACTTGGCAGTAC
ATCTACGTATTAGTCATCGCTATTACCATGGTGATGCGGTTTTGGCAGTACACCAATGGGCGTGGATAGC
GGTTTGACTCACGGGGATTTCCAAGTCTCCACCCCATTGACGTCAATGGGAGTTTGTTTTGGCACCAAAA
TCAACGGGACTTTCCAAAATGTCGTAATAACCCCGCCCCGTTGACGCAAATGGGCGGTAGGCGTGTACGG
TGGGAGGTCTATATAAGCAGAGCTCGTTTAGTGAACCGTCAGAATTAATTCAGATCGGAATTCCGATCTG
GTACCATGCAGGACCTGCCAGGCAACGACAACAGCACCGCCGGCCTTAAGAAGTCCTACGACGGCCCCCC
CGCGGGGTACGGCCCCCCCACGGGGTACGGCGCCCCCACGGCTGATTACGGCTACGGGTCTCCGCCGCCG
GGCTCCTACTACGTGGACGACGCTCCGCAGCTCTTCTACAAGTGGACGTCGCCGCCCGGCGCGGTGCGGG
GGCTGCAGGCGGGGGTCCTCGTGCTGTGCATCGCCATCTTCGCCTGCGTCGCTTCCACGCTCGCCTGGGA
TTACGGCTACGGCCTGGGGGGGGCGTACGGCACCGGGCTGGGGGGGTTCTACGGCTCCAACTACTACGGC
AGCGGGCTGAGCTACAGCTACGGCTACGGGGGCTACTACGGAGGGGTGAACCAGCGCACGGCCAACGGCT
TCATGATCGCCATGGCCGTGCTGTGCTTCCTGGCCCAGCTGGGGCTGCTGGTGGCCGCGCTCAGCAAATC
CGGGGCCACGCGCTCGCGGCGCTTCTACCTGGCCGTGCTGGTGCTGAGCGCCGTGCTGGCCTTCGTCATG
CTCATCGCCTCCATCGTCTACATCATGGGCGTCAACCCGCAGGCGCAGATGTCCAGCGGTTACTACTACA
GCCCCTTGTTGGCCATGTGCAGCCAGGCCTACGGCAGCACCTACCTCAACCAGTACATCTACCACTACTG
CACCGTGGACCCCCAGGAGGCTGTGGCTGCTGTCTGTGGGTTCCTCATCGTCATCCTGCTCTGCCTCATC
TGCTTCTTCGCCCAGAAGACGCGCAGTAAGATCTGGCGCTACGGCAAAGCCAACATCTACTGGGACCGCG
CGCCCGTGGTGCAGGAGGGGCCTGACGTGGAGGAGTGGGTGAAGAACGTGGCGGATGGGGCCAGCGTGCA
GGACGAGACGGCCACGCTTGCCTACTCGGAGAAGCCCACCAGCCCTGTCGCCGCCCCCCCCTACAGCTAC
GTGCCCCCCCCCAGCGCTGGGTACTACCCCTCGGGCACCTACAGCAGCCGGGGCGACCAGCCGGACCGGG
CCCTCAGTGCCAGCCCTGTGCATGGGGAGGAGGAGGAGGAGAAGGGGAAGGATCAGCCCAGCAGACCGCC
CGCCCGCCGGGGCCGCCGCCGCCGCCGTAACCCCGAGTTGGATGAGTCCCAGTATGAGACCGACTACACC
ACGGCCGTGGAGTCCAGTGATGAGCGGGACCAGGAGCAGTGGGCCAGTCTGTACCCCCCCATCACGTCGG
ACGGCGCCCGCCAGCGCTACAAGCAGGAGTTCGACACCGACCTGAAGCGCTACAAGCAGCTCTGTGCTGA
GATGGACAGCATCAACGACCGCCTCAATCAGCTCAGCCGACGGCTCGACAGCATCACCGAGGACAGCCCT
CAATACCAGGATGTGGCAGAGGAGTACAATCAGCTCAAAGACCTGAAGCGGAGCCCAGACTACCAAAGCA
AGAAGCAGGAGAGCAAAGTGCTGCGCAACAAGCTCTTCCACATCAAGCGCATGGTGAGCGCCTACGACAA
GGTGCGGGGGTAAAAGCCGAATTCTGCAGATATCCATCACACTGGCGGCCGCTCGAGCATGCATCTAGAG
GATCCCGGGTGGCATCCCTGTGACCCCTCCCCAGTGCCTCTCCTGGCCCTGGAAGTTGCCACTCCAGTGC
CCACCAGCCTTGTCCTAATAAAATTAAGTTGCATCATTTTGTCTGACTAGGTGTCCTTCTATAATATTAT
GGGGTGGAGGGGGGTGGTATGGAGCAAGGGGCAAGTTGGGAAGACAACCTGTAGGGCCTGCGGGGTCTAT
TGGGAACCAAGCTGGAGTGCAGTGGCACAATCTTGGCTCACTGCAATCTCCGCCTCCTGGGTTCAAGCGA
TTCTCCTGCCTCAGCCTCCCGAGTTGTTGGGATTCCAGGCATGCATGACCAGGCTCAGCTAATTTTTGTT
TTTTTGGTAGAGACGGGGTTTCACCATATTGGCCAGGCTGGTCTCCAACTCCTAATCTCAGGTGATCTAC
CCACCTTGGCCTCCCAAATTGCTGGGATTACAGGCGTGAACCACTGCTCCCTTCCCTGTCCTTCTGATTT
TAAAATAACTATACCAGCAGGAGGACGTCCAGACACAGCATAGGCTACCTGGCCATGCCCAACCGGTGGG
ACATTTGAGTTGCTTGCTTGGCACTGTCCTCTCATGCGTTGGGTCCACTCAGTAGATGCCTGTTGAATTG
GGTACGCGGCCAGCTTGGCTGTGGAATGTGTGTCAGTTAGGGTGTGGAAAGTCCCCAGGCTCCCCAGCAG
GCAGAAGTATGCAAAGCATGCATCTCAATTAGTCAGCAACCAGGTGTGGAAAGTCCCCAGGCTCCCCAGC
AGGCAGAAGTATGCAAAGCATGCATCTCAATTAGTCAGCAACCATAGTCCCGCCCCTAACTCCGCCCATC
CCGCCCCTAACTCCGCCCAGTTCCGCCCATTCTCCGCCCCATGGCTGACTAATTTTTTTTATTTATGCAG
AGGCCGAGGCCGCCTCGGCCTCTGAGCTATTCCAGAAGTAGTGAGGAGGCTTTTTTGGAGGAATTGATCA
GCTTGGGATCTGATCAAGAGACAGGATGAGGATCGTTTCGCATGATTGAACAAGATGGATTGCACGCAGG
TTCTCCGGCCGCTTGGGTGGAGAGGCTATTCGGCTATGACTGGGCACAACAGACAATCGGCTGCTCTGAT
GCCGCCGTGTTCCGGCTGTCAGCGCAGGGGCGCCCGGTTCTTTTTGTCAAGACCGACCTGTCCGGTGCCC
TGAATGAACTGCAGGACGAGGCAGCGCGGCTATCGTGGCTGGCCACGACGGGCGTTCCTTGCGCAGCTGT
GCTCGACGTTGTCACTGAAGCGGGAAGGGACTGGCTGCTATTGGGCGAAGTGCCGGGGCAGGATCTCCTG
TCATCTCACCTTGCTCCTGCCGAGAAAGTATCCATCATGGCTGATGCAATGCGGCGGCTGCATACGCTTG
ATCCGGCTACCTGCCCATTCGACCACCAAGCGAAACATCGCATCGAGCGAGCACGTACTCGGATGGAAGC
CGGTCTTGTCGATCAGGATGATCTGGACGAAGAGCATCAGGGGCTCGCGCCAGCCGAACTGTTCGCCAGG
CTCAAGGCGCGCATGCCCGACGGCGAGGATCTCGTCGTGACCCATGGCGATGCCTGCTTGCCGAATATCA
TGGTGGAAAATGGCCGCTTTTCTGGATTCATCGACTGTGGCCGGCTGGGTGTGGCGGACCGCTATCAGGA
CATAGCGTTGGCTACCCGTGATATTGCTGAAGAGCTTGGCGGCGAATGGGCTGACCGCTTCCTCGTGCTT
TACGGTATCGCCGCTCCCGATTCGCAGCGCATCGCCTTCTATCGCCTTCTTGACGAGTTCTTCTGAGCGG
GACTCTGGGGTTCGAAATGACCGACCAAGCGACGCCCAACCTGCCATCACGAGATTTCGATTCCACCGCC
GCCTTCTATGAAAGGTTGGGCTTCGGAATCGTTTTCCGGGACGCCGGCTGGATGATCCTCCAGCGCGGGG
ATCTCATGCTGGAGTTCTTCGCCCACCCCGGGCTCGATCCCCTCGCGAGTTGGTTCAGCTGCTGCCTGAG
GCTGGACGACCTCGCGGAGTTCTACCGGCAGTGCAAATCCGTCGGCATCCAGGAAACCAGCAGCGGCTAT
CCGCGCATCCATGCCCCCGAACTGCAGGAGTGGGGAGGCACGATGGCCGCTTTGGTCGACCCGGACGGGA
CGCTCCTGCGCCTGATACAGAACGAATTGCTTGCAGGCATCTCATGAGTGTGTCTTCCCGTTTTCCGCCT
GAGGTCACTGCGTGGATGGAGCGCTGGCGCCTGCTGCGCGACGGCGAGCTGCTCACCACCCACTCGCCAA
GCTGGAACCGTAAAAAGGCCGCGTTGCTGGCGTTTTTCCATAGGCTCCGCCGATCATAATCAGCCATACC
ACATTTGTAGAGGTTTTACTTGCTTTAAAAAACCTCCCACACCTCCCCCTGAACCTGAAACATAAAATGA
ATGCAATTGTTGTTGTTAACTTGTTTATTGCAGCTTATAATGGTTACAAATAAAGCAATAGCATCACAAA
TTTCACAAATAAAGCATTTTTTTCACTGCATTCTAGTTGTGGTTTGTCCAAACTCATCAATGTATCTTAT
CATGTCTGGATCAATTCCCTATAGTGAGTCGTATTAAATTCGTAATCATGTCATAGCTGTTTCCTGTGTG
AAATTGTTATCCGCTCACAATTCCACACAACATACGAGCCGGAAGCATAAAGTGTAAAGCCTGGGGTGCC
TAATGAGTGAGCTAACTCACATTAATTGCGTTGCGCTCACTGCCCGCTTTCCAGTCGGGAAACCTGTCGT
GCCAGCTGCATTAATGAATCGGCCAACGCGCGGGGAGAGGCGGTTTGCGTATTGGGCGCTCTTCCGCTTC
CTCGCTCACTGACTCGCTGCGCTCGGTCGTTCGGCTGCGGCGAGCGGTATCAGCTCACTCAAAGGCGGTA
ATACGGTTATCCACAGAATCAGGGGATAACGCAGGAAAGAACATGTGAGCAAAAGGCCAGCAAAAGGCCA
GGAACCGTAAAAAGGCCGCGTTGCTGGCGTTTTTCCATAGGCTCCGCCCCCCTGACGAGCATCACAAAAA
TCGACGCTCAAGTCAGAGGTGGCGAAACCCGACAGGACTATAAAGATACCAGGCGTTTCCCCCTGGAAGC
TCCCTCGTGCGCTCTCCTGTTCCGACCCTGCCGCTTACCGGATACCTGTCCGCCTTTCTCCCTTCGGGAA
GCGTGGCGCTTTCTCATAGCTCACGCTGTAGGTATCTCAGTTCGGTGTAGGTCGTTCGCTCCAAGCTGGG
CTGTGTGCACGAACCCCCCGTTCAGCCCGACCGCTGCGCCTTATCCGGTAACTATCGTCTTGAGTCCAAC
CCGGTAAGACACGACTTATCGCCACTGGCAGCAGCCACTGGTAACAGGATTAGCAGAGCGAGGTATGTAG
GCGGTGCTACAGAGTTCTTGAAGTGGTGGCCTAACTACGGCTACACTAGAAGAACAGTATTTGGTATCTG
CGCTCTGCTGAAGCCAGTTACCTTCGGAAAAAGAGTTGGTAGCTCTTGATCCGGCAAACAAACCACCGCT
GGTAGCGGTGGTTTTTTTGTTTGCAAGCAGCAGATTACGCGCAGAAAAAAAGGATCTCAAGAAGATCCTT
TGATCTTTTCTACGGGGTCTGACGCTCAGTGGAACGAAAACTCACGTTAAGGGATTTTGGTCATGAGATT
ATCAAAAAGGATCTTCACCTAGATCCTTTTAAATTAAAAATGAAGTTTTAAATCAATCTAAAGTATATAT
GAGTAAACTTGGTCTGACAGTTACCAATGCTTAATCAGTGAGGCACCTATCTCAGCGATCTGTCTATTTC
GTTCATCCATAGTTGCCTGACTCCCCGTCGTGTAGATAACTACGATACGGGAGGGCTTACCATCTGGCCC
CAGTGCTGCAATGATACCGCGAGACCCACGCTCACCGGCTCCAGATTTATCAGCAATAAACCAGCCAGCC
GGAAGGGCCGAGCGCAGAAGTGGTCCTGCAACTTTATCCGCCTCCATCCAGTCTATTAATTGTTGCCGGG
AAGCTAGAGTAAGTAGTTCGCCAGTTAATAGTTTGCGCAACGTTGTTGCCATTGCTACAGGCATCGTGGT
GTCACGCTCGTCGTTTGGTATGGCTTCATTCAGCTCCGGTTCCCAACGATCAAGGCGAGTTACATGATCC
CCCATGTTGTGCAAAAAAGCGGTTAGCTCCTTCGGTCCTCCGATCGTTGTCAGAAGTAAGTTGGCCGCAG
TGTTATCACTCATGGTTATGGCAGCACTGCATAATTCTCTTACTGTCATGCCATCCGTAAGATGCTTTTC
TGTGACTGGTGAGTACTCAACCAAGTCATTCTGAGAATAGTGTATGCGGCGACCGAGTTGCTCTTGCCCG
GCGTCAATACGGGATAATACCGCGCCACATAGCAGAACTTTAAAAGTGCTCATCATTGGAAAACGTTCTT
CGGGGCGAAAACTCTCAAGGATCTTACCGCTGTTGAGATCCAGTTCGATGTAACCCACTCGTGCACCCAA
CTGATCTTCAGCATCTTTTACTTTCACCAGCGTTTCTGGGTGAGCAAAAACAGGAAGGCAAAATGCCGCA
AAAAAGGGAATAAGGGCGACACGGAAATGTTGAATACTCATACTCTTCCTTTTTCAATATTATTGAAGCA
TTTATCAGGGTTATTGTCTCATGAGCGGATACATATTTGAATGTATTTAGAAAAATAAACAAATAGGGGT
TCCGCGCACATTTCCCCGAAAAGTGCCACCTG
[124 nt withheld, positions 7033-7156]
C
[91 nt withheld, positions 7158-7248]
A
[49 nt withheld, positions 7250-7298]
CCTTTGACGTTGGAGTCCACGTTCTTT
[37 nt withheld, positions 7326-7362]
ACCCTATCTCGGTCTATTCTTTTGATTTATAAGGGATTTTGCCGATTTCGGCCTATTGGTTAAAAAATGA
GCTGATTTAACAAAAATTTAACGCGAATTTTAACAAAATATTAACGCTTACAATTTCCATTCGCCATTCA
GGCTGCGCAACTGTTGGGAAGGGCGATCGGTGCGGGCCTCTTCGCTATTACGCCAGCTGGCGAAAGGGGG
ATGTGCTGCAAGGCGATTAAGTTGGGTAACGCCAGGGTTTTCCCAGTCACGACGTTGTAAAACGACGGCC
AGTGCCAAGCTGATCTATACATTGAATCAATATTGGCAATTAGCCATATTAGTCATTGGTTATATAGCAT
AAATCAATATTGGCTATTGGCCATTGCATACGTTGTATCTATATCATAATATGTACATTTATATTGGCTC
ATGTCCAATATGACCGCCATGTT
Features (pLannotate 1.2.2; 21 found; start..end, strand, type, name):
      1..380     +  enhancer       CMV enhancer: human cytomegalovirus immediate early enhancer
    382..581     +  promoter       CMV promoter: human cytomegalovirus (CMV) immediate early promoter
    678..2180    +  CDS            OCLN: OCLN_CHICK - Experimental evidence at protein level: Swiss-Prot protein existence level 1. May play a role in the formation and regulation of the tight junction (TJ) paracellular permeability barrier. Interacts with ZO-1. From Gallus gallus (Chicken).
   2247..2869    +  polyA_signal   hGH poly(A) signal: human growth hormone polyadenylation signal
   2911..3208    +  promoter       SV40 promoter: SV40 enhancer and early promoter
   3262..4053    +  CDS            neo: KKA2_KLEPN - Also known as kan, nptII. Experimental evidence at protein level: Swiss-Prot protein existence level 1. Resistance to kanamycin, neomycin, paromomycin, ribostamycin, butirosin and gentamicin B. From Klebsiella pneumoniae.
   4077..4454    +  CDS            ble: BLE_KLEPN - Experimental evidence at protein level: Swiss-Prot protein existence level 1. Binding protein with a strong affinity to the bleomycin family of antibiotics. Binds to CL990; an antimitotic-antibiotic compound. From Klebsiella pneumoniae.
   4496..4555    +  CDS            str (fragment): STR_KLEPN - Protein inferred from homology: Swiss-Prot protein existence level 3. The aminoglycoside phosphotransferases achieve inactivation of their antibiotic substrates by phosphorylation. From Klebsiella pneumoniae.
   4578..4601    -  rep_origin     CloDF13 ori (fragment): Plasmids containing the CloDF13 (CDF) origin of replication can be propagated in E. coli cells that contain additional plasmids with compatible origins.
   4602..4685    +  CDS            large T antigen (fragment): large T antigen from SV40 (simian virus 40)
   4708..4842    +  polyA_signal   SV40 poly(A) signal: SV40 polyadenylation signal
   4848..4866    -  promoter       T7 promoter: promoter for bacteriophage T7 RNA polymerase
   4904..4920    -  protein_bind   lac operator: The lac repressor binds to the lac operator to inhibit transcription in E. coli. This inhibition can be relieved by adding lactose or isopropyl-β-D-thiogalactopyranoside (IPTG). lac repressor encoded by lacI
   4928..4958    -  promoter       lac promoter: promoter for the E. coli lac operon
   4973..4994    -  protein_bind   CAP binding site: CAP binding activates transcription in the presence of cAMP. E. coli catabolite activator protein
   5007..5099    -  CDS            lacI (fragment): lac repressor; lacI; The lac repressor binds to the lac operator to inhibit transcription in E. coli. This inhibition can be relieved by adding lactose or isopropyl-β-D-thiogalactopyranoside (IPTG).
   5282..5870    -  rep_origin     ori: high-copy-number ColE1/pMB1/pBR322/pUC origin of replication
   6041..6901    -  CDS            AmpR: β-lactamase; bla; confers resistance to ampicillin, carbenicillin, and related antibiotics
   6902..7006    -  promoter       AmpR promoter: bla
   7033..7461    +  rep_origin     f1 ori (sequence partly withheld): f1 bacteriophage origin of replication; arrow indicates direction of (+) strand synthesis
   7492..7646    -  CDS            lacZα (fragment): LacZα fragment of β-galactosidase; lacZ fragment
