[The description below was written by a language model from this plasmid's Addgene catalogue record and pLannotate feature annotations shown in this document.]
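Description:
pCB6-HAOccludin is a 7.8 kb mammalian expression plasmid built on the pCB6 backbone that drives production of chicken (Gallus gallus) occludin carrying an N-terminal HA epitope tag. Occludin is an integral membrane protein of tight junctions that interacts with ZO-1 and is implicated in regulating the paracellular permeability barrier. In the annotated sequence, the occludin coding region sits downstream of the human cytomegalovirus immediate early enhancer and promoter and is followed by the human growth hormone polyadenylation signal, forming a strong constitutive expression unit. The automated annotation does not mark the HA tag separately; according to the catalogue entry it lies at the N terminus of the insert, presumably in the interval between the promoter and the annotated occludin open reading frame. The cloning sites used are not recorded.

A second mammalian cassette places the neomycin phosphotransferase gene (neo) under the SV40 enhancer/early promoter, terminated by an SV40 poly(A) signal. This would allow G418 selection of stably transfected cell lines. The adjacent ble gene and str fragment look like carry-over from the Tn5 resistance region rather than deliberately designed markers. For propagation in E. coli the plasmid carries a ColE1/pMB1-type origin and the β-lactamase gene for ampicillin selection; the repository lists it as low copy even though the annotation tool labels the origin as a high-copy type. An f1 origin and remnants of lac promoter/operator, lacI, lacZα and T7 promoter sequences are also present as backbone leftovers.

The stated purpose is expression of HA-tagged occludin in mammalian cells. The associated publication concerns tight junction function in epithelia, including paracellular permeability, transepithelial electrical resistance and the apical-basolateral intramembrane diffusion barrier.
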