Addgene plasmid #136638: pCB6-HAOccludin
Purpose: Expression of HAOccludin in mammalian cells
Depositing lab: Maria Balda & Karl Matter. Depositing organization: University of Geneva. Publication: Functional dissociation of paracellular permeability and transepithelial electrical resistance and disruption of the apical-basolateral intramembrane diffusion barrier by expression of a mutant tight junction membrane protein. Balda MS, Whitney JA, Flores C, Gonzalez S, Cereijido M, Matter K. J Cell Biol. 1996 Aug;134(4):1031-49. doi: 10.1083/jcb.134.4.1031. PubMed 8769425.
Backbone
  Vector backbone: pCB6
  Vector type: Mammalian Expression
Growth in bacteria
  Bacterial resistance: Ampicillin, 100 μg/mL
  Growth temperature: 37°C
  Growth strain: DH5alpha
  Copy number: Low Copy
Gene/Insert
  Gene/Insert name: HAOccludin
  Species: G. gallus (chicken)
  Entrez Gene: OCLN
  Tag / fusion protein: HA (MQDLPGNDNSTAG) (N terminal on insert)
  Cloning method: Restriction Enzyme; 5′ cloning site Unknown (unknown if destroyed)
Terms and licenses: Academic/Nonprofit Terms; Industry Terms: Not Available to Industry
How to cite: pCB6-HAOccludin was a gift from Maria Balda & Karl Matter (Addgene plasmid # 136638 ; http://n2t.net/addgene:136638 ; RRID:Addgene_136638)
