>Addgene plasmid #136638 | pCB6-HAOccludin | depositor partial sequence | sequence record 263789 | Insert Sequence
ATGCAGGACCTGCCAGGCAACGACAACAGCACCGCCGGCCTTAAGAAGTCCTACGACGGCCCCCCCGCGG
GGTACGGCCCCCCCACGGGGTACGGCGCCCCCACGGCTGATTACGGCTACGGGTCTCCGCCGCCGGGCTC
CTACTACGTGGACGACGCTCCGCAGCTCTTCTACAAGTGGACGTCGCCGCCCGGCGCGGTGCGGGGGCTG
CAGGCGGGGGTCCTCGTGCTGTGCATCGCCATCTTCGCCTGCGTCGCTTCCACGCTCGCCTGGGATTACG
GCTACGGCCTGGGGGGGGCGTACGGCACCGGGCTGGGGGGGTTCTACGGCTCCAACTACTACGGCAGCGG
GCTGAGCTACAGCTACGGCTACGGGGGCTACTACGGAGGGGTGAACCAGCGCACGGCCAACGGCTTCATG
ATCGCCATGGCCGTGCTGTGCTTCCTGGCCCAGCTGGGGCTGCTGGTGGCGGCGCTCAGCAAATCCGGGG
CCACGCGCTCGCGGCGCTTCTACCTGGCCGTGCTGGTGCTGAGCGCCGTGCTGGCCTTCGTCATGCTCAT
CGCCTCCATCGTCTACATCATGGGCGTCAACCCGCAGGCGCAGATGTCCAGCGGTTACTACTACAGCCCC
TTGTTGGCCATGTGCAGCCAGGCCTACGGCAGCACCTACCTCAACCAGTACATCTACCACTACTGCACCG
TGGACCCCCAGGAGGCTGTGGCTGCTGTCTGTGGGTTCCTCATCGTCATCCTGCTCTGCCTCATCTGCTT
CTTCGCCCAGAAGACGCGCAGTAAGATCTGGCGCTACGGCAAAGCCAACATCTACTGGGACCGCGCGCCC
GTGGTGCAGGAGGGGCCTGACGTGGAGGAGTGGGTGAAGAACGTGGCGGATGGGGCCAGCGTGCAGGACG
AGACGGCCACGCTTGCCTACTCGGAGAAGCCCACCAGCCCTGTCGCCGCCCCCCCCTACAGCTACGTGCC
CCCCCCCAGCGCTGGGTACTACCCCTCGGGCACCTACAGCAGCCGGGGCGACCAGCCGGACCGGGCCCTC
AGTGCCAGCCCTGTGCATGGGGAGGAGGAGGAGGAGAAGGGGAAGGATCAGCCCAGCAGACCGCCCGCCC
GCCGGGGCCGCCGCCGCCGCCGTAACCCCGAGTTGGATGAGTCCCAGTATGAGACCGACTACACCACGGC
CGTGGAGTCCAGTGATGAGCGGGACCAGGAGCAGTGGGCCAGTCTGTACCCCCCCATCACGTCGGACGGC
GCCCGCCAGCGCTACAAGCAGGAGTTCGACACCGACCTGAAGCGCTACAAGCAGCTCTGTGCTGAGATGG
ACAGCATCAACGACCGCCTCAATCAGCTCAGCCGACGGCTCGACAGCATCACCGAGGACAGCCCTCAATA
CCAGGATGTGGCAGAGGAGTACAATCAGCTCAAAGACCTGAAGCGGAGCCCAGACTACCAAAGCAAGAAG
CAGGAGAGCAAAGTGCTGCGCAACAAGCTCTTCCACATCAAGCGCATGGTGAGCGCCTACGACAAGGTGC
GGGGGTAA
